Addgene plasmid #105229: Ptrc::RpaA D53A
Purpose: inducible expression of unphosphorylatable variant of RpaA (D53A)
Depositing lab: Erin O'Shea. Depositing organization: Harvard University. Publication: Switching of metabolic programs in response to light availability is an essential function of the cyanobacterial circadian output pathway. Puszynska AM, O'Shea EK. Elife. 2017 Apr 21;6. pii: e23210. doi: 10.7554/eLife.23210. PubMed 28430105.
Backbone
  Vector backbone: NS2.2-targetting vector (into neutral site NS2.2)
  Backbone size w/o insert (bp): 6000
  Total vector size (bp): 10000
  Vector type: Cyanobacteria cloning vector
Growth in bacteria
  Bacterial resistance: Gentamicin, 10 μg/mL
  Growth temperature: 37°C
  Growth strain: DH5alpha
  Copy number: Unknown
Gene/Insert
  Gene/Insert name: rpaA driven by Ptrc promoter
  Species: NA
  Insert size (bp): 4000
  Mutation: D53 mutated to A
  Promoter: ptrc
  Cloning method: Gibson Cloning
  Sequencing primers: 5′ -; 3′ -
Resource information
  A portion of this plasmid was derived from a plasmid made by: gift from a lab member Joseph Markson
Terms and licenses: Academic/Nonprofit Terms; Industry Terms: Not Available to Industry
How to cite: Ptrc::RpaA D53A was a gift from Erin O'Shea (Addgene plasmid # 105229 ; http://n2t.net/addgene:105229 ; RRID:Addgene_105229)
