[The description below was written by a language model from this plasmid's Addgene catalogue record and pLannotate feature annotations shown in this document.]
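Description:
Ptrc::RpaA D53A is a cyanobacterial integration vector built on a backbone that targets the NS2.2 neutral site. It is maintained as a plasmid in E. coli and used to place an inducible expression cassette into the cyanobacterial chromosome. The annotated sequence shows a pBR322-type framework, with a ColE1/pMB1 origin, the bom mobility region, rop, an intact AmpR gene with its promoter, and a tetracycline resistance gene split into fragments. The catalogue lists gentamicin as the selection, which matches the aacC1 gentamicin acetyltransferase gene driven by a class 1 integron Pc promoter. Two segments annotated by homology as glgX fragments flank the cargo region. These are plausibly the chromosomal homology arms that direct recombination into the neutral site, although the record does not label them as such. The sequenced record is about 11.2 kb, somewhat larger than the approximate 10 kb total given in the catalogue.

The payload is rpaA carrying a D53A substitution, which the catalogue describes as an unphosphorylatable variant. The source species of the gene is not recorded, and the automated annotation did not label the coding sequence. It presumably lies in the unannotated stretch between the trc promoter/lac operator and the downstream polylinker fragment, 5S rRNA sequence and rrnB T1/T2 terminators. A lacI gene under the lacIq promoter supplies repressor, so transcription from Ptrc is held off until IPTG is added. A second rrnB terminator pair insulates the cassette from neighbouring transcription. The associated publication concerns the cyanobacterial circadian output pathway, and the construct is intended for controlled expression of this non-phosphorylatable RpaA variant in that context.
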