Features (pLannotate 1.2.2; 30 found; start..end, strand, type, name):
     59..88      +  promoter       trc promoter: strong E. coli promoter; hybrid between the trp and lac UV5 promoters
     92..114     +  protein_bind   lac operator (fragment): The lac repressor binds to the lac operator to inhibit transcription in E. coli. This inhibition can be relieved by adding lactose or isopropyl-β-D-thiogalactopyranoside (IPTG). lac repressor encoded by lacI
    892..927     +  misc_feature   MCS (fragment): pUC18/19 multiple cloning site
   1011..1126    +  ncRNA          5S rRNA: Accession: RF00001 - 5S ribosomal RNA
   1130..1216    +  terminator     rrnB T1 terminator: Escherichia coli rrnB; transcription terminator T1 from the E. coli rrnB gene
   1308..1335    +  terminator     rrnB T2 terminator: transcription terminator T2 from the E. coli rrnB gene
   1354..1397    +  promoter       AmpR promoter (fragment): bla
   1547..1636    -  CDS            qacE (fragment): QACE_ECOLX - Protein inferred from homology: Swiss-Prot protein existence level 3. Multidrug exporter. Is implicated for the resistance to bacteriocidal quaternary ammonium compounds. From Escherichia coli.
   1805..2485    +  CDS            glgX (fragment): GLGX_MYCTU - Also known as treX. Experimental evidence at protein level: Swiss-Prot protein existence level 1. From Mycobacterium tuberculosis (strain ATCC 25618 / H37Rv).
   2872..3166    -  CDS            TcR (fragment): tetracycline efflux protein; tet; confers resistance to tetracycline
   3214..3242    -  promoter       tet promoter: E. coli promoter for tetracycline efflux protein gene
   3355..3459    +  promoter       AmpR promoter: bla
   3460..4320    +  CDS            AmpR: β-lactamase; bla; confers resistance to ampicillin, carbenicillin, and related antibiotics
   4491..5079    +  rep_origin     ori: high-copy-number ColE1/pMB1/pBR322/pUC origin of replication
   5265..5405    -  misc_feature   bom: basis of mobility region from pBR322
   5507..5698    -  CDS            rop: Rop protein, which maintains plasmids at low copy number; rop
   5715..6095    +  CDS            YPB1_ECOLX: Protein predicted: Swiss-Prot protein existence level 4. From Escherichia coli.
   6337..7238    -  CDS            TcR (fragment): tetracycline efflux protein; tet; confers resistance to tetracycline
   7239..8168    +  CDS            glgX (fragment): GLGX_ECOLI - Also known as glyX. Experimental evidence at protein level: Swiss-Prot protein existence level 1. Removes maltotriose and maltotetraose chains that are attached by 1,6-alpha-linkage to the limit dextrin main chain, generating a debranched limit dextrin. Shows only very little activity with native glycogen. From Escherichia coli (strain K12).
   8265..8798    -  CDS            GmR: gentamycin acetyltransferase; aacC1; confers resistance to gentamycin
   8987..9015    -  promoter       Pc promoter: intI1 (promoter lies within the coding sequence); class 1 integron promoter
   9067..9297    +  ncRNA          SSU rRNA archaea: Accession: RF01959 - Archaeal small subunit ribosomal RNA
   9389..9475    +  terminator     rrnB T1 terminator: Escherichia coli rrnB; transcription terminator T1 from the E. coli rrnB gene
   9567..9594    +  terminator     rrnB T2 terminator: transcription terminator T2 from the E. coli rrnB gene
   9681..9705    +  misc_feature   MCS (fragment): pUC18/19 multiple cloning site
   9829..9869    -  CDS            rop (fragment): Rop protein, which maintains plasmids at low copy number; rop
   9913..9990    +  promoter       lacIq promoter: lacI (mutant); In the lacIq allele, a single base change in the promoter boosts expression of the lacI gene about 10-fold.
   9991..11073   +  CDS            lacI: lac repressor; lacI; The lac repressor binds to the lac operator to inhibit transcription in E. coli. This inhibition can be relieved by adding lactose or isopropyl-β-D-thiogalactopyranoside (IPTG).
  11115..11132   +  promoter       tet promoter (fragment): E. coli promoter for tetracycline efflux protein gene
  11128..11229   -  CDS            yciV (fragment): RNAAM_ECOLI - Also known as trpH From Escherichia coli (strain K12).
>Addgene plasmid #105229 | Ptrc::RpaA D53A | addgene full sequence | sequence record 202357 | Addgene NGS Result
GATAATGTTTTTTGCGCCGACATCATAACGGTTCTGGCAAATATTCTGAAATGAGCTGTTGACAATTAAT
CATCCGGCTCGTATAATGTGTGGAATTGTGAGCGGATAACAATTTCACACAGGAAACAGACCATGGAATT
CATGAAACCCCGCATCCTCGTGATCGATGATGACTCAGCCATCTTGGAGCTGGTCGCCGTCAATCTGGAG
ATGTCTGGCTATGACGTACGCAAAGCTGAGGACGGCATTAAAGGTCAGGCTTTAGCTGTTCAGCTAGTTC
CCGACCTGATCATGCTGGCTCTAATGCTGCCGCGGGTTGATGGCTTTACCGTCTGTCAGCGACTGCGGCG
CGATGAGCGTACTGCCGAAATTCCGGTGCTGATGCTGACCGCCCTCGGACAGACTCAGGATAAGGTTGAA
GGCTTCAACGCGGGTGCTGACGATTATCTGACTAAGCCCTTCGAAGTTGAAGAGATGCTGGCCCGCGTGC
GTGCCTTGCTGCGGCGCACCGATCGCATTCCCCATGCAGCCCGCCATAGCGAAATTCTCAGCTACGGTCC
GCTGACCCTGATTCCCGAGCGGTTTGAGGCCATTTGGTTCAACCGCACGGTCAAGCTGACTCACTTGGAA
TTTGAGTTGTTGCACTGCCTGTTGCAACGCCACGGCCAAACGGTTGCGCCGAGCGAAATCCTCAAAGAAG
TCTGGGGCTATGATCCCGACGATGACATCGAGACGATTCGCGTCCACATCCGTCATCTGCGCACCAAGCT
CGAGCCCGATCCCCGGCACCCGCGCTACATCAAAACGGTCTATGGAGCGGGCTACTGCCTTGAGCTGCCG
GCCGAGACGGAACTCCACCAACACGCCGATCAGTTTCCTTCGGCGTCCTGAGGATCCTCTAGAGTCGACC
TGCAGGCATGCAAGCTTGGCTGTTTTGGCGGATGAGAGAAGATTTTCAGCCTGATACAGATTAAATCAGA
ACGCAGAAGCGGTCTGATAAAACAGAATTTGCCTGGCGGCAGTAGCGCGGTGGTCCCACCTGACCCCATG
CCGAACTCAGAAGTGAAACGCCGTAGCGCCGATGGTAGTGTGGGGTCTCCCCATGCGAGAGTAGGGAACT
GCCAGGCATCAAATAAAACGAAAGGCTCAGTCGAAAGACTGGGCCTTTCGTTTTATCTGTTGTTTGTCGG
TGAACGCTCTCCTGAGTAGGACAAATCCGCCGGGAGCGGATTTGAACGTTGCGAAGCAACGGCCCGGAGG
GTGGCGGGCAGGACGCCCGCCATAAACTGCCAGGCATCAAATTAAGCAGAAGGCCATCCTGACGGATGGC
CTTTTTGCGTTTCTACAAACTCTTTTGTTTATTTTTCTAAATACATTCAAATATGTATCCGCTCATGGCG
GCCCAGATCCGCGGCCGCCGATCCTCTAGTATGCTTGTAAACCGTTTTGTGAAAAAATTTTTAAAATAAA
AAAGGGGACCTCTAGGGTCCCCAATTAATTAGTAATATAATCTATTAAAGGTCATTCAAAAGGTCATCCA
CCGGATCAGCTTAGTAAAGCCCTCGCTAGATTTTAATGCGGATGTTGCGATTACTTCGCCAACTATTGCG
ATAACAAGAAAAAGCCAGCCTTTCATGATATATCTCCCAATTTGTGTAGGGCTTATTATGCACGCTTAAA
AATAATAAAAGCAGACTTGACCTGATAGTTTGGCTGTGAGCAATTATGTGCTTAGTGCATCTAACGCTTG
AGTTAAGCCGCGCGGGTCTAGAGGCCTGTCGACGATATCGGTTACCCGTGACGAGTCAGCTATAGCCAGA
AGCACAACTTTGCCAATGGAGAGAACAATCGGGACGGGACCAATGACAACTACAGCTGGAACTACGGCAT
TGAAGGAGAGACCGATGACCCCACGATTCTGAGCTTACGGGAACGGCAGCAGCGCAATTTGCTCGCCACG
TTATTCCTCGCCCAGGGCACACCGATGCTGACGATGGGCGATGAGGTCAAACGCAGTCAGCAGGGTAACA
ATAACGCCTACTGCCAAGACAATGAGATCAGCTGGTTTGATTGGTCGCTGTGCGATCGCCATGCCGATTT
CTTGGTGTTCAGTCGCCGCCTGATTGAACTTTCCCAGTCGCTGGTGATGTTCCAACAGAACGAACTGCTG
CAGAACGAACCCCATCCGCGTCGTCCCTATGCCATCTGGCATGGCGTCAAACTCAAACAACCCGATTGGG
CGCTGTGGTCCCACAGTCTGGCCGTCAGTCTCTGCCATCCTCGCCAGCAGGAATGGCTTTACCTAGCCTT
TAATGCTTACTGGGAAGACCTGCGCTTCCAGTTGCCGAGGCCTCCTCGCGGCCGCGTTTGGTATCGCTTG
CTCGATACTTCACTGCCGAATCTTGAAGCTTGTCATCTGCCGGATGAGGCAAAACCCTGCCTACGGCGCG
ATTACATCGTCCCAGCGCGATCGCTCTTACTGTTGATGGCTCGTGCTTAAAAACAATGCAAACTTCACCG
TTTCAGCTGGTGATTTTCGACTGTGATGGTGTGCTTGTTGATAGCGAACGCATCACTAATCGCGTCTTTG
CAGACATGCTCAATGAACTGGGTCTGTTGGTGACTTTGGATGACATGTTTGAGCAGTTTGTGGGTCATTC
CATGGCTGACTGTCTCAAACTAATTGAGCGACGGTTAGGCAATCCTCCACCCCCTGACTTTGTTCAGCAC
TATCAACGCCGTACCCGTATCGCGTTAGAAACGCATCTACAAGCCGTTCCTGGGGTTGAAGAGGCTTTGG
ATGCTCTTGAATTGCCCTACTGTGTTGCGTCCAGTGGTGATCATCAAAAGATGCGAACCACACTGAGCCT
GGGATCCACAGGACGGGTGTGGTCGCCATGATCGCGTAGTCGATAGTGGCTCCAAGTAGCGAAGCGAGCA
GGACTGGGCGGCGGCCAAAGCGGTCGGACAGTGCTCCGAGAACGGGTGCGCATAGAAATTGCATCAACGC
ATATAGCGCTAGCAGCACGCCATAGTGACTGGCGATGCTGTCGGAATGGACGATATCCCGCAAGAGGCCC
GGCAGTACCGGCATAACCAAGCCTATGCCTACAGCATCCAGGGTGACGGTGCCGAGGATGACGATGAGCG
CATTGTTAGATTTCATACACGGTGCCTGACTGCGTTAGCAATTTAACTGTGATAAACTACCGCATTAAAG
CTTATCGATGATAAGCTGTCAAACATGAGAATTCTTGAAGACGAAAGGGCCTCGTGATACGCCTATTTTT
ATAGGTTAATGTCATGATAATAATGGTTTCTTAGACGTCAGGTGGCACTTTTCGGGGAAATGTGCGCGGA
ACCCCTATTTGTTTATTTTTCTAAATACATTCAAATATGTATCCGCTCATGAGACAATAACCCTGATAAA
TGCTTCAATAATATTGAAAAAGGAAGAGTATGAGTATTCAACATTTCCGTGTCGCCCTTATTCCCTTTTT
TGCGGCATTTTGCCTTCCTGTTTTTGCTCACCCAGAAACGCTGGTGAAAGTAAAAGATGCTGAAGATCAG
TTGGGTGCACGAGTGGGTTACATCGAACTGGATCTCAACAGCGGTAAGATCCTTGAGAGTTTTCGCCCCG
AAGAACGTTTTCCAATGATGAGCACTTTTAAAGTTCTGCTATGTGGCGCGGTATTATCCCGTGTTGACGC
CGGGCAAGAGCAACTCGGTCGCCGCATACACTATTCTCAGAATGACTTGGTTGAGTACTCACCAGTCACA
GAAAAGCATCTTACGGATGGCATGACAGTAAGAGAATTATGCAGTGCTGCCATAACCATGAGTGATAACA
CTGCGGCCAACTTACTTCTGACAACGATCGGAGGACCGAAGGAGCTAACCGCTTTTTTGCACAACATGGG
GGATCATGTAACTCGCCTTGATCGTTGGGAACCGGAGCTGAATGAAGCCATACCAAACGACGAGCGTGAC
ACCACGATGCCTGCAGCAATGGCAACAACGTTGCGCAAACTATTAACTGGCGAACTACTTACTCTAGCTT
CCCGGCAACAATTAATAGACTGGATGGAGGCGGATAAAGTTGCAGGACCACTTCTGCGCTCGGCCCTTCC
GGCTGGCTGGTTTATTGCTGATAAATCTGGAGCCGGTGAGCGTGGGTCTCGCGGTATCATTGCAGCACTG
GGGCCAGATGGTAAGCCCTCCCGTATCGTAGTTATCTACACGACGGGGAGTCAGGCAACTATGGATGAAC
GAAATAGACAGATCGCTGAGATAGGTGCCTCACTGATTAAGCATTGGTAACTGTCAGACCAAGTTTACTC
ATATATACTTTAGATTGATTTAAAACTTCATTTTTAATTTAAAAGGATCTAGGTGAAGATCCTTTTTGAT
AATCTCATGACCAAAATCCCTTAACGTGAGTTTTCGTTCCACTGAGCGTCAGACCCCGTAGAAAAGATCA
AAGGATCTTCTTGAGATCCTTTTTTTCTGCGCGTAATCTGCTGCTTGCAAACAAAAAAACCACCGCTACC
AGCGGTGGTTTGTTTGCCGGATCAAGAGCTACCAACTCTTTTTCCGAAGGTAACTGGCTTCAGCAGAGCG
CAGATACCAAATACTGTCCTTCTAGTGTAGCCGTAGTTAGGCCACCACTTCAAGAACTCTGTAGCACCGC
CTACATACCTCGCTCTGCTAATCCTGTTACCAGTGGCTGCTGCCAGTGGCGATAAGTCGTGTCTTACCGG
GTTGGACTCAAGACGATAGTTACCGGATAAGGCGCAGCGGTCGGGCTGAACGGGGGGTTCGTGCACACAG
CCCAGCTTGGAGCGAACGACCTACACCGAACTGAGATACCTACAGCGTGAGCTATGAGAAAGCGCCACGC
TTCCCGAAGGGAGAAAGGCGGACAGGTATCCGGTAAGCGGCAGGGTCGGAACAGGAGAGCGCACGAGGGA
GCTTCCAGGGGGAAACGCCTGGTATCTTTATAGTCCTGTCGGGTTTCGCCACCTCTGACTTGAGCGTCGA
TTTTTGTGATGCTCGTCAGGGGGGCGGAGCCTATGGAAAAACGCCAGCAACGCGGCCTTTTTACGGTTCC
TGGCCTTTTGCTGGCCTTTTGCTCACATGTTCTTTCCTGCGTTATCCCCTGATTCTGTGGATAACCGTAT
TACCGCCTTTGAGTGAGCTGATACCGCTCGCCGCAGCCGAACGACCGAGCGCAGCGAGTCAGTGAGCGAG
GAAGCGGAAGAGCGCCTGATGCGGTATTTTCTCCTTACGCATCTGTGCGGTATTTCACACCGCATATGGT
GCACTCTCAGTACAATCTGCTCTGATGCCGCATAGTTAAGCCAGTATACACTCCGCTATCGCTACGTGAC
TGGGTCATGGCTGCGCCCCGACACCCGCCAACACCCGCTGACGCGCCCTGACGGGCTTGTCTGCTCCCGG
CATCCGCTTACAGACAAGCTGTGACCGTCTCCGGGAGCTGCATGTGTCAGAGGTTTTCACCGTCATCACC
GAAACGCGCGAGGCAGCTGCGGTAAAGCTCATCAGCGTGGTCGTGAAGCGATTCACAGATGTCTGCCTGT
TCATCCGCGTCCAGCTCGTTGAGTTTCTCCAGAAGCGTTAATGTCTGGCTTCTGATAAAGCGGGCCATGT
TAAGGGCGGTTTTTTCCTGTTTGGTCACTGATGCCTCCGTGTAAGGGGGATTTCTGTTCATGGGGGTAAT
GATACCGATGAAACGAGAGAGGATGCTCACGATACGGGTTACTGATGATGAACATGCCCGGTTACTGGAA
CGTTGTGAGGGTAAACAACTGGCGGTATGGATGCGGCGGGACCAGAGAAAAATCACTCAGGGTCAATGCC
AGCGCTTCGTTAATACAGATGTAGGTGTTCCACAGGGTAGCCAGCAGCATCCTGCGATGCAGATCCGGAA
CATAATGGTGCAGGGCGCTGACTTCCGCGTTTCCAGACTTTACGAAACACGGAAACCGAAGACCATTCAT
GTTGTTGCTCAGGTCGCAGACGTTTTGCAGCAGCAGTCGCTTCACGTTCGCTCGCGTATCGGTGATTCAT
TCTGCTAACCAGTAAGGCAACCCCGCCAGCCTAGCCGGGTCCTCAACGACAGGAGCACGATCATGCGCAC
CCGTGGCCAGGACCCAACGCTGCCCGAGATGCGCCGCGTGCGGCTGCTGGAGATGGCGGACGCGATGGAT
ATGTTCTGCCAAGGGTTGGTTTGCGCATTCACAGTTCTCCGCAAGAATTGATTGGCTCCAATTCTTGGAG
TGGTGAATCCGTTAGCGAGGTGCCGCCGGCTTCCATTCAGGTCGAGGTGGCCCGGCTCCATGCACCGCGA
CGCAACGCGGGGAGGCAGACAAGGTATAGGGCGGCGCCTACAATCCATGCCAACCCGTTCCATGTGCTCG
CCGAGGCGGCATAAATCGCCGTGACGATCAGCGGTCCAATGATCGAAGTTAGGCTGGTAAGAGCCGCGAG
CGATCCTTGAAGCTGTCCCTGATGGTCGTCATCTACCTGCCTGGACAGCATGGCCTGCAACGCGGGCATC
CCGATGCCGCCGGAAGCGAGAAGAATCATAATGGGGAAGGCCATCCAGCCTCGCGTCGCGAACGCCAGCA
AGACGTAGCCCAGCGCGTCGGCCGCCATGCCGGCGATAATGGCCTGCTTCTCGCCGAAACGTTTGGTGGC
GGGACCAGTGACGAAGGCTTGAGCGAGGGCGTGCAAGATTCCGAATACCGCAAGCGACAGGCCGATCATC
GTCGCGCTCCAGCGAAAGCGGTCCTCGCCGAAAATGACCCAGAGCGCTGCCGGCACCTGTCCTACGAGTT
GCATGATAAAGAAGACAGTCATAAGTGCGGCGACGATAGTCATGCCCCGCGCCCACCGGAAGGAGCTGAC
TGGGTTGAAGGCTCTCAAGGGCATCGGTCGACGCTCTCCCTTATGCGACTCCTGCATTAGGAAGCAGCCC
AGTAGTAGGTTGAGGCCGTTGAGCACCGCCGCCGCAAGGAATGGTGCATGCAAGGAGATGGCGCCCAACA
GTCCCCCGGCCACGGGGCCTGCCACCATACCCACGCCGAAACAAGCGCTCATGAGCCCGAAGTGGCGAGC
CCGATCTTCCCCATCGGTGATGTCGGCGATATAGGCGCCAGCAACCGCACCTGTGGCGCCGGTGATGCCG
GCCACGATGCGTCCGGCGTAGAGGATCCGATCGCCATCCACGCACACCCTACGCTCGCACAGTAATCTAT
GAGCTGCATGTTGGCGGCTTCACCAAGCATCCCAATTCCGGCGTCGCCCCTGAAAAACGTGGCACCTACG
CTGGTCTAATCGAAAAAATTCCCTACCTGCAATCCCTCGGCGTCACGGCCGTTGAGTTGCTGCCGGTGCA
CCAGTTCGATCGCCAAGATGCCCCCTTAGGACGCGAGAACTACTGGGGCTACAGCACCATGGCTTTTTTT
GCGCCCCACGCAGCCTACAGCTCTCGCCATGATCCACTTGGTCCAGTTGATGAGTTCCGCGACCTCGTCA
AGGCGCTCCACCAAGCAGGGATTGAGGTGATTCTCGACGTGGTGTTCAACCACACTGCTGAAGGGAATGA
AGACGGTCCAACGCTGTCTTTCAAAGGTCTAGCGAATTCAACCTACTATCTGCTGGATGAACAGGCGGGC
TATCGCAACTACACCGGCTGCGGCAACACCGTCAAAGCTAACAATTCGATCGTGCGATCGCTGATTCTCG
ATTGCCTGCGTTATTGGGTCTCGGAAATGCACGTCGATGGCTTCCGCTTTGACCTTGCGTCGGTGCTGAG
TCGTGATGCCAATGGCAACCCCCTATCGGATCCGCCCTTGCTTTGGGCGATTGATTCCGATCCGGTTTTG
GCCGGTACGAAGCTCATTGCTGAAGCTTGGGACGCAGCCGGCTTATATCAGGTTGGTACCTTTATTGGCG
ATCGCTTTGGGACTTGGAACGGTCCCTTCCGGGACGATATTCGGCGTTTTTGGCGTGGAGATCAGGGCTG
TACTTACGCCCTCAGTCAACGCCTGCTGGGTAGCCCCGATGTCTACAGCACAGACCAATGGTATGCCGGA
CGCACCATTAACTTCATCACCTGCCATGACGGCTTTACGCTGCGAGATCTCCGCGCTGGGGTTACCAGAT
CCACTAGTGCGGCGTTGTGACAATTTACCGAACAACTCCGCGGCCGGGAAGCCGATCTCGGCTTGAACGA
ATTGTTAGGTGGCGGTACTTGGGTCGATATCAAAGTGCATCACTTCTTCCCGTATGCCCAACTTTGTATA
GAGAGCCACTGCGGGATCGTCACCGTAATCTGCTTGCACGTAGATCACATAAGCACCAAGCGCGTTGGCC
TCATGCTTGAGGAGATTGATGAGCGCGGTGGCAATGCCCTGCCTCCGGTGCTCGCCGGAGACTGCGAGAT
CATAGATATAGATCTCACTACGCGGCTGCTCAAACTTGGGCAGAACGTAAGCCGCGAGAGCGCCAACAAC
CGCTTCTTGGTCGAAGGCAGCAAGCGCGATGAATGTCTTACTACGGAGCAAGTTCCCGAGGTAATCGGAG
TCCGGCTGATGTTGGGAGTAGGTGGCTACGTCTCCGAACTCACGACCGAAAAGATCAAGAGCAGCCCGCA
TGGATTTGACTTGGTCAGGGCCGAGCCTACATGTGCGAATGATGCCCATACTTGAGCCACCTAACTTTGT
TTTAGGGCGACTGCCCTGCTGCGTAACATCGTTGCTGCTGCGTAACATCGTTGCTGCTCCATAACATCAA
ACATCGACCCACGGCGTAACGCGCTTGCTGCTTGGATGCCCGAGGCATAGACTGTACAAAAAAACAGTCA
TAACAAGCCATGAAAACCGCCACTGCGCCGTTACCACCGCTGCGTTCGGTCAAGGTTCTGGACCAGTTGC
GTGAGCGCATACGCTACTTGCATTACAGTTTACGAACCGAACAGGCTTATGTCAACTGGGTTCGTGCCTT
CATCCGTTTCCACGGTGTGCGTCACTAGTGGATCTAAGCTTGCTTCTTTGCTGACGAGTGGCGGACGGGT
GAGTAATGTCTGGGAAACTGCCTGATGGAGGGGGATAACTACTGGAAACGGTAGCTAATACCGCATAACG
TCGCAAGACCAAAGAGGGGGACCTTCGGGCCTCTTGCCATCGGATGTGCCCAGATGGGATTAGCTAGTAG
GTGGGGTAACGGCTGATAAAACAGAATTTGCCTGGCGGCAGTAGCGCGGTGGTCCCACCTGACCCCATGC
CGAACTCAGAAGTGAAACGCCGTAGCGCCGATGGTAGTGTGGGGTCTCCCCATGCGAGAGTAGGGAACTG
CCAGGCATCAAATAAAACGAAAGGCTCAGTCGAAAGACTGGGCCTTTCGTTTTATCTGTTGTTTGTCGGT
GAACGCTCTCCTGAGTAGGACAAATCCGCCGGGAGCGGATTTGAACGTTGCGAAGCAACGGCCCGGAGGG
TGGCGGGCAGGACGCCCGCCATAAACTGCCAGGCATCAAATTAAGCAGAAGGCCATCCTGACGGATGGCC
TTTTTGCGTTTCTACAAACTCCGGATCCGGCCGGATCCGGCCAAGCTTGCTAGCTCGAGCCCGCGACATC
TTCCTGCTCCAGAAGCTCGAAATTCGAGCTCGGTACCCGGGGATCTGGGCCGCGGGTCATGGCTGCGCCC
CGACACCCGCCAACACCCGCTGACGCGCCCTGACGGGCTTGTCTGCTCCCGGCATCCGCTTACAGACAAG
CTGTGACCGTCTCCGGGAGCTGCATGTGTCAGAGGTTTTCACCGTCATCACCGAAACGCGCGAGGCAGCA
GATCAATTCGCGCGCGAAGGCGAAGCGGCATGCATTTACGTTGACACCATCGAATGGTGCAAAACCTTTC
GCGGTATGGCATGATAGCGCCCGGAAGAGAGTCAATTCAGGGTGGTGAATGTGAAACCAGTAACGTTATA
CGATGTCGCAGAGTATGCCGGTGTCTCTTATCAGACCGTTTCCCGCGTGGTGAACCAGGCCAGCCACGTT
TCTGCGAAAACGCGGGAAAAAGTGGAAGCGGCGATGGCGGAGCTGAATTACATTCCCAACCGCGTGGCAC
AACAACTGGCGGGCAAACAGTCGTTGCTGATTGGCGTTGCCACCTCCAGTCTGGCCCTGCACGCGCCGTC
GCAAATTGTCGCGGCGATTAAATCTCGCGCCGATCAACTGGGTGCCAGCGTGGTGGTGTCGATGGTAGAA
CGAAGCGGCGTCGAAGCCTGTAAAGCGGCGGTGCACAATCTTCTCGCGCAACGCGTCAGTGGGCTGATCA
TTAACTATCCGCTGGATGACCAGGATGCCATTGCTGTGGAAGCTGCCTGCACTAATGTTCCGGCGTTATT
TCTTGATGTCTCTGACCAGACACCCATCAACAGTATTATTTTCTCCCATGAAGACGGTACGCGACTGGGC
GTGGAGCATCTGGTCGCATTGGGTCACCAGCAAATCGCGCTGTTAGCGGGCCCATTAAGTTCTGTCTCGG
CGCGTCTGCGTCTGGCTGGCTGGCATAAATATCTCACTCGCAATCAAATTCAGCCGATAGCGGAACGGGA
AGGCGACTGGAGTGCCATGTCCGGTTTTCAACAAACCATGCAAATGCTGAATGAGGGCATCGTTCCCACT
GCGATGCTGGTTGCCAACGATCAGATGGCGCTGGGCGCAATGCGCGCCATTACCGAGTCCGGGCTGCGCG
TTGGTGCGGATATCTCGGTAGTGGGATACGACGATACCGAAGACAGCTCATGTTATATCCCGCCGTTAAC
CACCATCAAACAGGATTTTCGCCTGCTGGGGCAAACCAGCGTGGACCGCTTGCTGCAACTCTCTCAGGGC
CAGGCGGTGAAGGGCAATCAGCTGTTGCCCGTCTCACTGGTGAAAAGAAAAACCACCCTGGCGCCCAATA
CGCAAACCGCCTCTCCCCGCGCGTTGGCCGATTCATTAATGCAGCTGGCACGACAGGTTTCCCGACTGGA
AAGCGGGCAGTGAGCGCAACGCAATTAATGTAAGTTAGCGCGAATTGATCTGGTTTGACAGCTTATCATC
GACTGCACGGTGCACCAATGCTTCTGGCGTCAGGCAGCCATCGGAAGCTGTGGTATGGCTGTGCAGGTCG
TAAATCACTGCATAATTCGTGTCGCTCAAGGCGCACTCCCGTTCTG
